>Addgene plasmid #24809 | 3XFlag pCMV5-TOPO TAZ WT | addgene full sequence | sequence record 137800 | Addgene NGS Result
GACATTGATTATTGACTAGTTATTAATAGTAATCAATTACGGGGTCATTAGTTCATAGCCCATATATGGA
GTTCCGCGTTACATAACTTACGGTAAATGGCCCGCCTGGCTGACCGCCCAACGACCCCCGCCCATTGACG
TCAATAATGACGTATGTTCCCATAGTAACGCCAATAGGGACTTTCCATTGACGTCAATGGGTGGAGTATT
TACGGTAAACTGCCCACTTGGCAGTACATCAAGTGTATCATATGCCAAGTCCGCCCCCTATTGACGTCAA
TGACGGTAAATGGCCCGCCTGGCATTATGCCCAGTACATGACCTTACGGGACTTTCCTACTTGGCAGTAC
ATCTACGTATTAGTCATCGCTATTACCATGGTGATGCGGTTTTGGCAGTACACCAATGGGCGTGGATAGC
GGTTTGACTCACGGGGATTTCCAAGTCTCCACCCCATTGACGTCAATGGGAGTTTGTTTTGGCACCAAAA
TCAACGGGACTTTCCAAAATGTCGTAATAACCCCGCCCCGTTGACGCAAATGGGCGGTAGGCGTGTACGG
TGGGAGGTCTATATAAGCAGAGCTCGTTTAGTGAACCGTCAGAATTGATCTGGTACCATGGACTACAAAG
ACCATGACGGTGATTATAAAGATCATGACATCGATTACAAGGATGACGATGACAAGCTTGGGAATCCGGC
CTCGGCGCCCCCTCCGCTCCCGCCGCCTGGGCAGCAAGTGATCCACGTCACGCAGGACCTAGACACAGAC
CTCGAAGCCCTCTTCAACTCTGTCATGAATCCGAAGCCTAGCTCGTGGCGGAAGAAGATCCTGCCGGAGT
CTTTCTTTAAGGAGCCTGATTCGGGCTCGCACTCGCGCCAGTCCAGCACCGACTCGTCGGGCGGCCACCC
GGGGCCTCGACTGGCTGGGGGTGCCCAGCATGTCCGCTCGCACTCGTCGCCCGCGTCCCTGCAGCTGGGC
ACCGGCGCGGGTGCTGCGGGTAGCCCCGCGCAGCAGCACGCGCACCTCCGCCAGCAGTCCTACGACGTGA
CCGACGAGCTGCCACTGCCCCCGGGCTGGGAGATGACCTTCACGGCCACTGGCCAGAGGTACTTCCTCAA
TCACATAGAAAAAATCACCACATGGCAAGACCCTAGGAAGGCGATGAATCAGCCTCTGAATCATATGAAC
CTCCACCCTGCCGTCAGTTCCACACCAGTGCCTCAGAGGTCCATGGCAGTATCCCAGCCAAATCTCGTGA
TGAATCACCAACACCAGCAGCAGATGGCCCCCAGTACCCTGAGCCAGCAGAACCACCCCACTCAGAACCC
ACCCGCAGGGCTCATGAGTATGCCCAATGCGCTGACCACTCAGCAGCAGCAGCAGCAGAAACTGCGGCTT
CAGAGAATCCAGATGGAGAGAGAAAGGATTCGAATGCGCCAAGAGGAGCTCATGAGGCAGGAAGCTGCCC
TCTGTCGACAGCTCCCCATGGAAGCTGAGACTCTTGCCCCAGTTCAGGCTGCTGTCAACCCACCCACGAT
GACCCCAGACATGAGATCCATCACTAATAATAGCTCAGATCCTTTCCTCAATGGAGGGCCATATCATTCG
AGGGAGCAGAGCACTGACAGTGGCCTGGGGTTAGGGTGCTACAGTGTCCCCACAACTCCGGAGGACTTCC
TCAGCAATGTGGATGAGATGGATACAGGAGAAAACGCAGGACAAACACCCATGAACATCAATCCCCAACA
GACCCGTTTCCCTGATTTCCTTGACTGTCTTCCAGGAACAAACGTTGACTTAGGAACTTTGGAATCTGAA
GACCTGATCCCCCTCTTCAATGATGTAGAGTCTGCTCTGAACAAAAGTGAGCCCTTTCTAACCTGGCTGT
AAGAATTCAAGGGCGATCCCGGGTGGCATCCCTGTGACCCCTCCCCAGTGCCTCTCCTGGCCCTGGAAGT
TGCCACTCCAGTGCCCACCAGCCTTGTCCTAATAAAATTAAGTTGCATCATTTTGTCTGACTAGGTGTCC
TTCTATAATATTATGGGGTGGAGGGGGGTGGTATGGAGCAAGGGGCAAGTTGGGAAGACAACCTGTAGGG
CCTGCGGGGTCTATTGGGAACCAAGCTGGAGTGCAGTGGCACAATCTTGGCTCACTGCAATCTCCGCCTC
CTGGGTTCAAGCGATTCTCCTGCCTCAGCCTCCCGAGTTGTTGGGATTCCAGGCATGCATGACCAGGCTC
AGCTAATTTTTGTTTTTTTGGTAGAGACGGGGTTTCACCATATTGGCCAGGCTGGTCTCCAACTCCTAAT
CTCAGGTGATCTACCCACCTTGGCCTCCCAAATTGCTGGGATTACAGGCGTGAACCACTGCTCCCTTCCC
TGTCCTTCTGATTTTAAAATAACTATACCAGCAGGAGGACGTCCAGACACAGCATAGGCTACCTGGCCAT
GCCCAACCGGTGGGACATTTGAGTTGCTTGCTTGGCACTGTCCTCTCATGCGTTGGGTCCACTCAGTAGA
TGCCTGTTGAATTGGGTACGCGGCCAGCTTGGCTGTGGAATGTGTGTCAGTTAGGGTGTGGAAAGTCCCC
AGGCTCCCCAGCAGGCAGAAGTATGCAAAGCATGCATCTCAATTAGTCAGCAACCAGGTGTGGAAAGTCC
CCAGGCTCCCCAGCAGGCAGAAGTATGCAAAGCATGCATCTCAATTAGTCAGCAACCATAGTCCCGCCCC
TAACTCCGCCCATCCCGCCCCTAACTCCGCCCAGTTCCGCCCATTCTCCGCCCCATGGCTGACTAATTTT
TTTTATTTATGCAGAGGCCGAGGCCGCCTCGGCCTCTGAGCTATTCCAGAAGTAGTGAGGAGGCTTTTTT
GGAGGCCTAGGCTTTTGCAAAAAGCTCCTCGATCGAGGAACTGAAAAACCAGAAAGTTAATTCCCTATAG
TGAGTCGTATTAAATTCGTAATCATGTCATAGCTGTTTCCTGTGTGAAATTGTTATCCGCTCACAATTCC
ACACAACATACGAGCCGGAAGCATAAAGTGTAAAGCCTGGGGTGCCTAATGAGCGAGCTAACTCACATTA
ATTGCGTTGCGCTCACTGCCCGCTTTCCAGTCGGGAAACCTGTCGTGCCAGCTGCATTAATGAATCGGCC
AACGCGCGGGGAGAGGCGGTTTGCGTATTGGGCGCTCTTCCGCTTCCTCGCTCACTGACTCGCTGCGCTC
GGTCGTTCGGCTGCGGCGAGCGGTATCAGCTCACTCAAAGGCGGTAATACGGTTATCCACAGAATCAGGG
GATAACGCAGGAAAGAACATGTGAGCAAAAGGCCAGCAAAAGGCCAGGAACCGTAAAAAGGCCGCGTTGC
TGGCGTTTTTCCATAGGCTCCGCCCCCCTGACGAGCATCACAAAAATCGACGCTCAAGTCAGAGGTGGCG
AAACCCGACAGGACTATAAAGATACCAGGCGTTTCCCCCTGGAAGCTCCCTCGTGCGCTCTCCTGTTCCG
ACCCTGCCGCTTACCGGATACCTGTCCGCCTTTCTCCCTTCGGGAAGCGTGGCGCTTTCTCATAGCTCAC
GCTGTAGGTATCTCAGTTCGGTGTAGGTCGTTCGCTCCAAGCTGGGCTGTGTGCACGAACCCCCCGTTCA
GCCCGACCGCTGCGCCTTATCCGGTAACTATCGTCTTGAGTCCAACCCGGTAAGACACGACTTATCGCCA
CTGGCAGCAGCCACTGGTAACAGGATTAGCAGAGCGAGGTATGTAGGCGGTGCTACAGAGTTCTTGAAGT
GGTGGCCTAACTACGGCTACACTAGAAGAACAGTATTTGGTATCTGCGCTCTGCTGAAGCCAGTTACCTT
CGGAAAAAGAGTTGGTAGCTCTTGATCCGGCAAACAAACCACCGCTGGTAGCGGTGGTTTTTTTGTTTGC
AAGCAGCAGATTACGCGCAGAAAAAAAGGATCTCAAGAAGATCCTTTGATCTTTTCTACGGGGTCTGACG
CTCAGTGGAACGAAAACTCACGTTAAGGGATTTTGGTCATGAGATTATCAAAAAGGATCTTCACCTAGAT
CCTTTTAAATTAAAAATGAAGTTTTAAATCAATCTAAAGTATATATGAGTAAACTTGGTCTGACAGTTAC
CAATGCTTAATCAGTGAGGCACCTATCTCAGCGATCTGTCTATTTCGTTCATCCATAGTTGCCTGACTCC
CCGTCGTGTAGATAACTACGATACGGGAGGGCTTACCATCTGGCCCCAGTGCTGCAATGATACCGCGAGA
CCCACGCTCACCGGCTCCAGATTTATCAGCAATAAACCAGCCAGCCGGAAGGGCCGAGCGCAGAAGTGGT
CCTGCAACTTTATCCGCCTCCATCCAGTCTATTAATTGTTGCCGGGAAGCTAGAGTAAGTAGTTCGCCAG
TTAATAGTTTGCGCAACGTTGTTGCCATTGCTACAGGCATCGTGGTGTCACGCTCGTCGTTTGGTATGGC
TTCATTCAGCTCCGGTTCCCAACGATCAAGGCGAGTTACATGATCCCCCATGTTGTGCAAAAAAGCGGTT
AGCTCCTTCGGTCCTCCGATCGTTGTCAGAAGTAAGTTGGCCGCAGTGTTATCACTCATGGTTATGGCAG
CACTGCATAATTCTCTTACTGTCATGCCATCCGTAAGATGCTTTTCTGTGACTGGTGAGTACTCAACCAA
GTCATTCTGAGAATAGTGTATGCGGCGACCGAGTTGCTCTTGCCCGGCGTCAATACGGGATAATACCGCG
CCACATAGCAGAACTTTAAAAGTGCTCATCATTGGAAAACGTTCTTCGGGGCGAAAACTCTCAAGGATCT
TACCGCTGTTGAGATCCAGTTCGATGTAACCCACTCGTGCACCCAACTGATCTTCAGCATCTTTTACTTT
CACCAGCGTTTCTGGGTGAGCAAAAACAGGAAGGCAAAATGCCGCAAAAAAGGGAATAAGGGCGACACGG
AAATGTTGAATACTCATACTCTTCCTTTTTCAATATTATTGAAGCATTTATCAGGGTTATTGTCTCATGA
GCGGATACATATTTGAATGTATTTAGAAAAATAAACAAATAGGGGTTCCGCGCACATTTCCCCGAAAAGT
GCCACCTG
[124 nt withheld, positions 5119-5242]
C
[91 nt withheld, positions 5244-5334]
A
[49 nt withheld, positions 5336-5384]
CCTTTGACGTTGGAGTCCACGTTCTTT
[37 nt withheld, positions 5412-5448]
ACCCTATCTCGGTCTATTCTTTTGATTTATAAGGGATTTTGCCGATTTCGGCCTATTGGTTAAAAAATGA
GCTGATTTAACAAAAATTTAACGCGAATTTTAACAAAATATTAACGCTTACAATTTCCATTCGCCATTCA
GGCTGCGCAACTGTTGGGAAGGGCGATCGGTGCGGGCCTCTTCGCTATTACGCCAGCTGGCGAAAGGGGG
ATGTGCTGCAAGGCGATTAAGTTGGGTAACGCCAGGGTTTTCCCAGTCACGACGTTGTAAAACGACGGCC
AGTGCCAAGCTGATCTATACATTGAATCAATATTGGCAATTAGCCATATTAGTCATTGGTTATATAGCAT
AAATCAATATTGGCTATTGGCCATTGCATACGTTGTATCTATATCATAATATGTACATTTATATTGGCTC
ATGTCCAATATGACCGCCATGTT
Features (pLannotate 1.2.2; 16 found; start..end, strand, type, name):
      1..380     +  enhancer       CMV enhancer: human cytomegalovirus immediate early enhancer
    382..581     +  promoter       CMV promoter: human cytomegalovirus (CMV) immediate early promoter
    621..686     +  CDS            3xFLAG: three tandem FLAG® epitope tags, followed by an enterokinase cleavage site
    693..1889    +  CDS            WWTR1: WWTR1_HUMAN - Also known as TAZ. Experimental evidence at protein level: Swiss-Prot protein existence level 1. Transcriptional coactivator which acts as a downstream regulatory target in the Hippo signaling pathway that plays a pivotal role in organ size control and tumor suppression by restricting proliferation and promoting apoptosis (PubMed:11118213, PubMed:18227151). The core of this pathway is composed of a kinase cascade wherein STK3/MST2 and STK4/MST1, in complex with its regulatory protein SAV1, phosphorylates and activates LATS1/2 in complex with its regulatory protein MOB1, which in
   1911..2533    +  polyA_signal   hGH poly(A) signal: human growth hormone polyadenylation signal
   2562..2891    +  promoter       SV40 promoter: SV40 enhancer and early promoter
   2934..2952    -  promoter       T7 promoter: promoter for bacteriophage T7 RNA polymerase
   2990..3006    -  protein_bind   lac operator: The lac repressor binds to the lac operator to inhibit transcription in E. coli. This inhibition can be relieved by adding lactose or isopropyl-β-D-thiogalactopyranoside (IPTG). lac repressor encoded by lacI
   3014..3044    -  promoter       lac promoter: promoter for the E. coli lac operon
   3059..3080    -  protein_bind   CAP binding site: CAP binding activates transcription in the presence of cAMP. E. coli catabolite activator protein
   3093..3185    -  CDS            lacI (fragment): lac repressor; lacI; The lac repressor binds to the lac operator to inhibit transcription in E. coli. This inhibition can be relieved by adding lactose or isopropyl-β-D-thiogalactopyranoside (IPTG).
   3368..3956    -  rep_origin     ori: high-copy-number ColE1/pMB1/pBR322/pUC origin of replication
   4127..4987    -  CDS            AmpR: β-lactamase; bla; confers resistance to ampicillin, carbenicillin, and related antibiotics
   4988..5092    -  promoter       AmpR promoter: bla
   5119..5547    +  rep_origin     f1 ori (sequence partly withheld): f1 bacteriophage origin of replication; arrow indicates direction of (+) strand synthesis
   5578..5732    -  CDS            lacZα (fragment): LacZα fragment of β-galactosidase; lacZ fragment
