[The description below was written by a language model from this plasmid's Addgene catalogue record and pLannotate feature annotations shown in this document.]
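Description:
3XFlag pCMV5-TOPO TAZ WT is a mammalian expression plasmid built on the pCMV5-TOPO backbone, with a full sequence of 5,891 nt. It is maintained in E. coli as a high-copy plasmid through a ColE1/pUC-type origin of replication and selected with ampicillin via the β-lactamase (AmpR) gene and its own promoter. The backbone also carries an f1 phage origin, which permits single-stranded DNA production. Remnants of bacterial cloning-vector sequence are present too: a lac promoter, operator and CAP site, a T7 promoter, and lacI and lacZα fragments. These have no evident role in the mammalian expression unit. No mammalian selection marker is annotated, which suggests the plasmid is suited mainly to transient transfection. An SV40 enhancer/early promoter region lies downstream of the expression cassette, but no coding sequence is annotated under its control.

The payload is wild-type human TAZ (WWTR1), a transcriptional coactivator that acts as a downstream target of the Hippo signalling pathway. The record lists it as cloned between KpnI and EcoRI sites, both retained. The coding sequence sits directly downstream of an N-terminal 3xFLAG epitope, which includes an enterokinase cleavage site. Transcription is driven by the human cytomegalovirus immediate-early enhancer and promoter and is terminated by the human growth hormone polyadenylation signal. This arrangement gives strong constitutive expression of FLAG-tagged TAZ in transfected mammalian cells. The tag allows detection by immunoblotting or immunofluorescence and recovery of TAZ and its partners by anti-FLAG immunoprecipitation. The associated publication concerns TAZ control of Smad nucleocytoplasmic shuttling and human embryonic stem-cell self-renewal, and the "WT" label suggests the construct serves as the wild-type reference for such studies.
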