Addgene plasmid #24809: 3XFlag pCMV5-TOPO TAZ WT
Depositing lab: Jeff Wrana. Depositing organization: Sinai Health System. Publication: TAZ controls Smad nucleocytoplasmic shuttling and regulates human embryonic stem-cell self-renewal. Varelas X, Sakuma R, Samavarchi-Tehrani P, Peerani R, Rao BM, Dembowy J, Yaffe MB, Zandstra PW, Wrana JL. Nat Cell Biol. 2008 Jul . 10(7):837-48. 10.1038/ncb1748 PubMed 18568018.
Backbone
  Vector backbone: pCMV5-TOPO
  Backbone size w/o insert (bp): 5000
  Vector type: Mammalian Expression
Growth in bacteria
  Bacterial resistance: Ampicillin, 100 μg/mL
  Growth temperature: 37°C
  Growth strain: DH5alpha
  Copy number: High Copy
Gene/Insert
  Gene/Insert name: TAZ (alt name: WWTR1)
  Species: H. sapiens (human)
  Entrez Gene: WWTR1 (a.k.a. TAZ)
  Tag / fusion protein: 3XFlag (N terminal on insert)
  Cloning method: Restriction Enzyme; 5′ cloning site KpnI (not destroyed); 3′ cloning site EcoRI (not destroyed)
  Sequencing primers: 5′ CMV-F
Terms and licenses: Academic/Nonprofit Terms; Industry Terms
How to cite: 3XFlag pCMV5-TOPO TAZ WT was a gift from Jeff Wrana (Addgene plasmid # 24809 ; http://n2t.net/addgene:24809 ; RRID:Addgene_24809)
