>Addgene plasmid #24809 | 3XFlag pCMV5-TOPO TAZ WT | addgene partial sequence | sequence record 132931 | CMV-F 5'-CGCAAATGGGCGGTAGGCGTG-3'
TTTAGTGAACCGTCAGAATTGATCTGGTACCATGGACTACAAAGACCATGACGGTGATTATAAAGATCAT
GACATCGATTACAAGGATGACGATGACAAGCTTGGGAATCCGGCCTCGGCGCCCCCTCCGCTCCCGCCGC
CTGGGCAGCAAGTGATCCACGTCACGCAGGACCTAGACACAGACCTCGAAGCCCTCTTCAACTCTGTCAT
GAATCCGAAGCCTAGCTCGTGGCGGAAGAAGATCCTGCCGGAGTCTTTCTTTAAGGAGCCTGATTCGGGC
TCGCACTCGCGCCAGTCCAGCACCGACTCGTCGGGCGGCCACCCGGGGCCTCGACTGGCTGGGGGTGCCC
AGCATGTCCGCTCGCACTCGTCGCCCGCGTCCCTGCAGCTGGGCACCGGCGCGGGTGCTGCGGGTAGCCC
CGCGCAGCAGCACGCGCACCTCCGCCAGCAGTCCTACGACGTGACCGACGAGCTGCCACTGCCCCCGGGC
TGGGAGATGACCTTCACGGCCACTGGCCAGAGGTACTTCCTCAATCACATAGAAAAAATCACCACATGGC
AAGACCCTAGGAAGGCGATGAATCAGCCTCTGAATCATATGAACCTCCACCCTGCCGTCAGTTCCACACC
AGTGCCTCAGAGGTCCATGGCAGTATCCCAGCCAAATCTCGTGATGAATCACCAACACCAGCAGCAGATG
GCCCCCAGTACCCTGAGCCAGCAGAACCACCCCACTCAGAACCCACCCGCAGGGCTCATGAGTATGCCCA
ATGCGCTGACCACTCAGCAGCAGCAGCAGCAGAAACTGCGGCTTCAGAGAATCCAGATGGAGAGAGAAAG
GATTCGAATGCGCCAAGAGGAGCTCATGAGGCAGGAAGCTGCCCTCTGTCGACAGCTCCCCATGGAAGCT
GAGACTCT
